>Addgene plasmid #127700 | pTRIPZ shTREX1 | addgene full sequence | sequence record 270709 | Addgene NGS Result
TGGAAGGGCTAATTCACTCCCAAAGAAGACAAGATATCCTTGATCTGTGGATCTACCACACACAAGGCTA
CTTCCCTGATTAGCAGAACTACACACCAGGGCCAGGGGTCAGATATCCACTGACCTTTGGATGGTGCTAC
AAGCTAGTACCAGTTGAGCCAGATAAGGTAGAAGAGGCCAATAAAGGAGAGAACACCAGCTTGTTACACC
CTGTGAGCCTGCATGGGATGGATGACCCGGAGAGAGAAGTGTTAGAGTGGAGGTTTGACAGCCGCCTAGC
ATTTCATCACGTGGCCCGAGAGCTGCATCCGGAGTACTTCAAGAACTGCTGATATCGAGCTTGCTACAAG
GGACTTTCCGCTGGGGACTTTCCAGGGAGGCGTGGCCTGGGCGGGACTGGGGAGTGGCGAGCCCTCAGAT
CCTGCATATAAGCAGCTGCTTTTTGCCTGTACTGGGTCTCTCTGGTTAGACCAGATCTGAGCCTGGGAGC
TCTCTGGCTAACTAGGGAACCCACTGCTTAAGCCTCAATAAAGCTTGCCTTGAGTGCTTCAAGTAGTGTG
TGCCCGTCTGTTGTGTGACTCTGGTAACTAGAGATCCCTCAGACCCTTTTAGTCAGTGTGGAAAATCTCT
AGCAGTGGCGCCCGAACAGGGACTTGAAAGCGAAAGGGAAACCAGAGGAGCTCTCTCGACGCAGGACTCG
GCTTGCTGAAGCGCGCACGGCAAGAGGCGAGGGGCGGCGACTGGTGAGTACGCCAAAAATTTTGACTAGC
GGAGGCTAGAAGGAGAGAGATGGGTGCGAGAGCGTCAGTATTAAGCGGGGGAGAATTAGATCGCGATGGG
AAAAAATTCGGTTAAGGCCAGGGGGAAAGAAAAAATATAAATTAAAACATATAGTATGGGCAAGCAGGGA
GCTAGAACGATTCGCAGTTAATCCTGGCCTGTTAGAAACATCAGAAGGCTGTAGACAAATACTGGGACAG
CTACAACCATCCCTTCAGACAGGATCAGAAGAACTTAGATCATTATATAATACAGTAGCAACCCTCTATT
GTGTGCATCAAAGGATAGAGATAAAAGACACCAAGGAAGCTTTAGACAAGATAGAGGAAGAGCAAAACAA
AAGTAAGACCACCGCACAGCAAGCGGCCGGCCGCTGATCTTCAGACCTGGAGGAGGAGATATGAGGGACA
ATTGGAGAAGTGAATTATATAAATATAAAGTAGTAAAAATTGAACCATTAGGAGTAGCACCCACCAAGGC
AAAGAGAAGAGTGGTGCAGAGAGAAAAAAGAGCAGTGGGAATAGGAGCTTTGTTCCTTGGGTTCTTGGGA
GCAGCAGGAAGCACTATGGGCGCAGCGTCAATGACGCTGACGGTACAGGCCAGACAATTATTGTCTGGTA
TAGTGCAGCAGCAGAACAATTTGCTGAGGGCTATTGAGGCGCAACAGCATCTGTTGCAACTCACAGTCTG
GGGCATCAAGCAGCTCCAGGCAAGAATCCTGGCTGTGGAAAGATACCTAAAGGATCAACAGCTCCTGGGG
ATTTGGGGTTGCTCTGGAAAACTCATTTGCACCACTGCTGTGCCTTGGAATGCTAGTTGGAGTAATAAAT
CTCTGGAACAGATTTGGAATCACACGACCTGGATGGAGTGGGACAGAGAAATTAACAATTACACAAGCTT
AATACACTCCTTAATTGAAGAATCGCAAAACCAGCAAGAAAAGAATGAACAAGAATTATTGGAATTAGAT
AAATGGGCAAGTTTGTGGAATTGGTTTAACATAACAAATTGGCTGTGGTATATAAAATTATTCATAATGA
TAGTAGGAGGCTTGGTAGGTTTAAGAATAGTTTTTGCTGTACTTTCTATAGTGAATAGAGTTAGGCAGGG
ATATTCACCATTATCGTTTCAGACCCACCTCCCAACCCCGAGGGGACCCGACAGGCCCGAAGGAATAGAA
GAAGAAGGTGGAGAGAGAGACAGAGACAGATCCATTCGATTAGTGAACGGATCGGCACTGCGTGCGCCAA
TTCTGCAGACAAATGGCAGTATTCATCCACAATTTTAAAAGAAAAGGGGGGATTGGGGGGTACAGTGCAG
GGGAAAGAATAGTAGACATAATAGCAACAGACATACAAACTAAAGAATTACAAAAACAAATTACAAAAAT
TCAAAATTTTCGGGTTTATTACAGGGACAGCAGAGATCCAGTTTGGTTAGTACCGGGCCCGCTCTAGTCC
GGAATCAGTCCTGCTCCTCGGCCACGAAGTGCACGCAGTTGCCGGCCGGGTCGCGCAGGGCGAACTCCCG
CCCCCACGGCTGCTCGCCGATCTCGGTCATGGCCGGCCCGGAGGCGTCCCGGAAGTTCGTGGACACGACC
TCCGACCACTCGGCGTACAGCTCGTCCAGGCCGCGCACCCACACCCAGGCCAGGGTGTTGTCCGGCACCA
CCTGGTCCTGGACCGCGCTGATGAACAGGGTCACGTCGTCCCGGACCACACCGGCGAAGTCGTCCTCCAC
GAAGTCCCGGGAGAACCCGAGCCGGTCGGTCCAGAACTCGACCGCTCCGGCGACGTCGCGCGCGGTGAGC
ACCGGAACGGCACTGGTCAACTTGGCCATGGTGGCCCTCCTATAGTGAGTCGTATTATACTATGCCGATA
TACTATGCCGATGATTAATTGTCAACACGTGCTGCAGGTCCGAGGTTCTAGACGAGTTTACTCCCTATCA
GTGATAGAGAACGATGTCGAGTTTACTCCCTATCAGTGATAGAGAACGTATGTCGAGTTTACTCCCTATC
AGTGATAGAGAACGTATGTCGAGTTTACTCCCTATCAGTGATAGAGAACGTATGTCGAGTTTATCCCTAT
CAGTGATAGAGAACGTATGTCGAGTTTACTCCCTATCAGTGATAGAGAACGTATGTCGAGGTAGGCGTGT
ACGGTGGGAGGCCTATATAAGCAGAGCTCGTTTAGTGAACCGTCAGATCGCACCGGTCGCCACCATGAGC
GAGCTGATCAAGGAGAACATGCACATGAAGCTGTACATGGAGGGCACCGTGAACAACCACCACTTCAAGT
GCACATCCGAGGGCGAAGGCAAGCCCTACGAGGGCACCCAGACCATGAAGATCAAGGTGGTCGAGGGCGG
CCCTCTCCCCTTCGCCTTCGACATCCTGGCTACCAGCTTCATGTACGGCAGCAAAGCCTTCATCAACCAC
ACCCAGGGCATCCCCGACTTCTTTAAGCAGTCCTTCCCTGAGGGCTTCACATGGGAGAGAATCACCACAT
ACGAAGACGGGGGCGTGCTGACCGCTACCCAGGACACCAGCTTCCAGAACGGCTGCATCATCTACAACGT
CAAGATCAACGGGGTGAACTTCCCATCCAACGGCCCTGTGATGCAGAAGAAAACACGCGGCTGGGAGGCC
AACACCGAGATGCTGTACCCCGCTGACGGCGGCCTGAGAGGCCACAGCCAGATGGCCCTGAAGCTCGTGG
GCGGGGGCTACCTGCACTGCTCCTTCAAGACCACATACAGATCCAAGAAACCCGCTAAGAACCTCAAGAT
GCCCGGCTTCCACTTCGTGGACCACAGACTGGAAAGAATCAAGGAGGCCGACAAAGAGACCTACGTCGAG
CAGCACGAGATGGCTGTGGCCAAGTACTGCGACCTCCCTAGCAAACTGGGGCACAGATAATCGATAGTTT
GTTTGAATGAGGCTTCAGTACTTTACAGAATCGTTGCCTGCACATCTTGGAAACACTTGCTGGGATTACT
TCTTCAGGTTAACCCAACAGAAGGCTCGAGAAGGTATATTGCTGTTGACAGTGAGCGCGCTCAGCATCTG
TCAGTGGAGTAGTGAAGCCACAGATGTACTCCACTGACAGATGCTGAGCATGCCTACTGCCTCGGAATTC
AAGGGGCTACTTTAGGAGCAATTATCTTGTTTACTAAAACTGAATACCTTGCTATCTCTTTGATACATTT
TTACAAAGCTGAATTAAAATGGTATAAATTAAATCACTTTTTTCAATTGGAAGACTAATGCGGCCGGCCA
TTACTCCGTCTCGTGTCTTGTTGCATATGTCTGCTGGTTTGTTTGATGTTGTTTGCGGGCGGGCCCTATA
GTGAGTCGTATTACCTAGGACGCGTGGCCTCCGCGCCGGGTTTTGGCGCCTCCCGCGGGCGCCCCCCTCC
TCACGGCGAGCGCTGCCACGTCAGACGAAGGGCGCAGCGAGCGTCCTGATCCTTCCGCCCGGACGCTCAG
GACAGCGGCCCGCTGCTCATAAGACTCGGCCTTAGAACCCCAGTATCAGCAGAAGGACATTTTAGGACGG
GACTTGGGTGACTCTAGGGCACTGGTTTTCTTTCCAGAGAGCGGAACAGGCGAGGAAAAGTAGTCCCTTC
TCGGCGATTCTGCGGAGGGATCTCCGTGGGGCGGTGAACGCCGATGATTATATAAGGACGCGCCGGGTGT
GGCACAGCTAGTTCCGTCGCAGCCGGGATTTGGGTCGCGGTTCTTGTTTGTGGATCGCTGTGATCGTCAC
TTGGTGAGTAGCGGGCTGCTGGGCTGGCCGGGGCTTTCGTGGCCGCCGGGCCGCTCGGTGGGACGGAAGC
GTGTGGAGAGACCGCCAAGGGCTGTAGTCTGGGTCCGCGAGCAAGGTTGCCCTGAACTGGGGGTTGGGGG
GAGCGCAGCAAAATGGCGGCTGTTCCCGAGTCTTGAATGGAAGACGCTTGTGAGGCGGGCTGTGAGGTCG
TTGAAACAAGGTGGGGGGCATGGTGGGCGGCAAGAACCCAAGGTCTTGAGGCCTTCGCTAATGCGGGAAA
GCTCTTATTCGGGTGAGATGGGCTGGGGCACCATCTGGGGACCCTGACGTGAAGTTTGTCACTGACTGGA
GAACTCGGTTTGTCGTCTGTTGCGGGGGCGGCAGTTATGGCGGTGCCGTTGGGCAGTGCACCCGTACCTT
TGGGAGCGCGCGCCCTCGTCGTGTCGTGACGTCACCCGTTCTGTTGGCTTATAATGCAGGGTGGGGCCAC
CTGCCGGTAGGTGTGCGGTAGGCTTTTCTCCGTCGCAGGACGCAGGGTTCGGGCCTAGGGTAGGCTCTCC
TGAATCGACAGGCGCCGGACCTCTGGTGAGGGGAGGGATAAGTGAGGCGTCAGTTTCTTTGGTCGGTTTT
ATGTACCTATCTTCTTAAGTAGCTGAAGCTCCGGTTTTGAACTATGCGCTCGGGGTTGGCGAGTGTGTTT
TGTGAAGTTTTTTAGGCACCTTTTGAAATGTAATCATTTGGGTCAATATGTAATTTTCAGTGTTAGACTA
GTAAATTGTCCGCTAAATTCTGGCCGTTTTTGGCTTTTTTGTTAGACGCTAGCGGATCCATAACTTCGTA
TAGTATACATTATACGAAGTTATGCCACCATGTCTAGGCTGGACAAGAGCAAAGTCATAAACGGAGCTCT
GGAATTACTCAATGGTGTCGGTATCGAAGGCCTGACGACAAGGAAACTCGCTCAAAAGCTGGGAGTTGAG
CAGCCTACCCTGTACTGGCACGTGAAGAACAAGCGGGCCCTGCTCGATGCCCTGCCAATCGAGATGCTGG
ACAGGCATCATACCCACTTCTGCCCCCTGGAAGGCGAGTCATGGCAAGACTTTCTGCGGAACAACGCCAA
GTCATACCGCTGTGCTCTCCTCTCACATCGCGACGGGGCTAAAGTGCATCTCGGCACCCGCCCAACAGAG
AAACAGTACGAAACCCTGGAAAATCAGCTCGCGTTCCTGTGTCAGCAAGGCTTCTCCCTGGAGAACGCAC
TGTACGCTCTGTCCGCCGTGGGCCACTTTACACTGGGCTGCGTATTGGAGGAACAGGAGCATCAAGTAGC
AAAAGAGGAAAGAGAGACACCTACCACCGATTCTATGCCCCCACTTCTGAGACAAGCAATTGAGCTGTTC
GACCGGCAGGGAGCCGAACCTGCCTTCCTTTTCGGCCTGGAACTAATCATATGTGGCCTGGAGAAACAGC
TAAAGTGCGAAAGCGGCGGGCCGACCGACGCCCTTGACGATTTTGACTTAGACATGCTCCCAGCCGATGC
CCTTGACGATTTTGACCTTGACATGCTCCCCGGGTAAATAACTTCGTATAGTATACATTATACGAAGTTA
TGGATCCGCGGCCGCAAATTCCGCCCCTCTCCCTCCCCCCCCCCTAACGTTACTGGCCGAAGCCGCTTGG
AATAAGGCCGGTGTGCGTTTGTCTATATGTTATTTTCCACCATATTGCCGTCTTTTGGCAATGTGAGGGC
CCGGAAACCTGGCCCTGTCTTCTTGACGAGCATTCCTAGGGGTCTTTCCCCTCTCGCCAAAGGAATGCAA
GGTCTGTTGAATGTCGTGAAGGAAGCAGTTCCTCTGGAAGCTTCTTGAAGACAAACAACGTCTGTAGCGA
CCCTTTGCAGGCAGCGGAACCCCCCACCTGGCGACAGGTGCCTCTGCGGCCAAAAGCCACGTGTATAAGA
TACACCTGCAAAGGCGGCACAACCCCAGTGCCACGTTGTGAGTTGGATAGTTGTGGAAAGAGTCAAATGG
CTCTCCTCAAGCGTATTCAACAAGGGGCTGAAGGATGCCCAGAAGGTACCCCATTGTATGGGATCTGATC
TGGGGCCTCGGTGCACATGCTTTACATGTGTTTAGTCGAGGTTAAAAAAACGTCTAGGCCCCCCGAACCA
CGGGGACGTGGTTTTCCTTTGAAAAACACGATAATACCATGGCCACCGAGTACAAGCCCACGGTGCGCCT
CGCCACCCGCGACGACGTCCCCCGGGCCGTACGCACCCTCGCCGCCGCGTTCGCCGACTACCCCGCCACG
CGCCACACCGTCGACCCGGACCGCCACATCGAGCGGGTCACCGAGCTGCAAGAACTCTTCCTCACGCGCG
TCGGGCTCGACATCGGCAAGGTGTGGGTCGCGGACGACGGCGCCGCGGTGGCGGTCTGGACCACGCCGGA
GAGCGTCGAAGCGGGGGCGGTGTTCGCCGAGATCGGCTCGCGCATGGCCGAGTTGAGCGGTTCCCGGCTG
GCCGCGCAGCAACAGATGGAAGGCCTCCTGGCGCCGCACCGGCCCAAGGAGCCCGCGTGGTTCCTGGCCA
CCGTCGGCGTCTCGCCCGACCACCAGGGCAAGGGTCTGGGCAGCGCCGTCGTGCTCCCCGGAGTGGAGGC
GGCCGAGCGCGCTGGGGTGCCCGCCTTCCTGGAGACCTCCGCGCCCCGCAACCTCCCCTTCTACGAGCGG
CTCGGCTTCACCGTCACCGCCGACGTCGAGGTGCCCGAAGGACCGCGCACCTGGTGCATGACCCGCAAGC
CCGGTGCCTGAGTTCGCGTCTGGAACAATCAACCTCTGGATTACAAAATTTGTGAAAGATTGACTGGTAT
TCTTAACTATGTTGCTCCTTTTACGCTATGTGGATACGCTGCTTTAATGCCTTTGTATCATGCTATTGCT
TCCCGTATGGCTTTCATTTTCTCCTCCTTGTATAAATCCTGGTTGCTGTCTCTTTATGAGGAGTTGTGGC
CCGTTGTCAGGCAACGTGGCGTGGTGTGCACTGTGTTTGCTGACGCAACCCCCACTGGTTGGGGCATTGC
CACCACCTGTCAGCTCCTTTCCGGGACTTTCGCTTTCCCCCTCCCTATTGCCACGGCGGAACTCATCGCC
GCCTGCCTTGCCCGCTGCTGGACAGGGGCTCGGCTGTTGGGCACTGACAATTCCGTGGTGTTGTCGGGGA
AGCTGACGTCCTTTCCATGGCTGCTCGCCTGTGTTGCCACCTGGATTCTGCGCGGGACGTCCTTCTGCTA
CGTCCCTTCGGCCCTCAATCCAGCGGACCTTCCTTCCCGCGGCCTGCTGCCGGCTCTGCGGCCTCTTCCG
CGTCTTCGCCTTCGCCCTCAGACGAGTCGGATCTCCCTTTGGGCCGCCTCCCCGCCTGGAATTAATTCTG
CAGTCGAGACCTAGAAAAACATGGAGCAATCACAAGTAGCAATACAGCAGCTACCAATGCTGATTGTGCC
TGGCTAGAAGCACAAGAGGAGGAGGAGGTGGGTTTTCCAGTCACACCTCAGGTACCTTTAAGACCAATGA
CTTACAAGGCAGCTGTAGATCTTAGCCACTTTTTAAAAGAAAAGAGGGGACTGGAAGGGCTAATTCACTC
CCAACGAAGACAAGATCTGCTTTTTGCTTGTACTGGGTCTCTCTGGTTAGACCAGATCTGAGCCTGGGAG
CTCTCTGGCTAACTAGGGAACCCACTGCTTAAGCCTCAATAAAGCTTGCCTTGAGTGCTTCAAGTAGTGT
GTGCCCGTCTGTTGTGTGACTCTGGTAACTAGAGATCCCTCAGACCCTTTTAGTCAGTGTGGAAAATCTC
TAGCAGTAGTAGTTCATGTCATCTTATTATTCAGTATTTATAACTTGCAAAGAAATGAATATCAGAGAGT
GAGAGGCCTTGACATTGTTTAAACCCGCTGATCAGCCTCGACTGTGCCTTCTAGTTGCCAGCCATCTGTT
GTTTGCCCCTCCCCCGTGCCTTCCTTGACCCTGGAAGGTGCCACTCCCACTGTCCTTTCCTAATAAAATG
AGGAAATTGCATCGCATTGTCTGAGTAGGTGTCATTCTATTCTGGGGGGTGGGGTGGGGCAGGACAGCAA
GGGGGAGGATTGGGAAGACAATAGCAGGCATGCTGGGGATGCGGTGGGCTCTATGGCTTCTGAGGCGGAA
AGAACCAGCTGGGGCTCTAGGGGGTATCCCC
[124 nt withheld, positions 8782-8905]
C
[91 nt withheld, positions 8907-8997]
A
[49 nt withheld, positions 8999-9047]
CCTTTGACGTTGGAGTCCACGTTCTTT
[37 nt withheld, positions 9075-9111]
ACCCTATCTCGGTCTATTCTTTTGATTTATAAGGGATTTTGCCGATTTCGGCCTATTGGTTAAAAAATGA
GCTGATTTAACAAAAATTTAACGCGAATTAATTCTGTGGAATGTGTGTCAGTTAGGGTGTGGAAAGTCCC
CAGGCTCCCCAGCAGGCAGAAGTATGCAAAGCATGCATCTCAATTAGTCAGCAACCAGGTGTGGAAAGTC
CCCAGGCTCCCCAGCAGGCAGAAGTATGCAAAGCATGCATCTCAATTAGTCAGCAACCATAGTCCCGCCC
CTAACTCCGCCCATCCCGCCCCTAACTCCGCCCAGTTCCGCCCATTCTCCGCCCCATGGCTGACTAATTT
TTTTTATTTATGCAGAGGCCGAGGCCGCCTCTGCCTCTGAGCTATTCCAGAAGTAGTGAGGAGGCTTTTT
TGGAGGCCTAGGCTTTTGCAAAAAGCTCCCGGGAGCTTGTATATCCATTTTCGGATCTGATCAGCACGTG
ATGAAAAAGCCTGAACTCACCGCGACGTCTGTCGAGAAGTTTCTGATCGAAAAGTTCGACAGCGTCTCCG
ACCTGATGCAGCTCTCGGAGGGCGAAGAATCTCGTGCTTTCAGCTTCGATGTAGGAGGGCGTGGATATGT
CCTGCGGGTAAATAGCTGCGCCGATGGTTTCTACAAAGATCGTTATGTTTATCGGCACTTTGCATCGGCC
GCGCTCCCGATTCCGGAAGTGCTTGACATTGGGGAATTAATTCAGCGAGAGCCTGACCTATTGCATCTCC
CGCCGTGCACAGGGTGTCACGTTGCAAGACCTGCCTGAAACCGAACTGCCCGCTGTTCTGCAGCCGGTCG
CGGAGGCCATGGATGCGATCGCTGCGGCCGATCTTAGCCAGACGAGCGGGTTCGGCCCATTCGGACCGCA
AGGAATCGGTCAATACACTACATGGCGTGATTTCATATGCGCGATTGCTGATCCCCATGTGTATCACTGG
CAAACTGTGATGGACGACACCGTCAGTGCGTCCGTCGCGCAGGCTCTCGATGAGCTGATGCTTTGGGCCG
AGGACTGCCCCGAAGTCCGGCACCTCGTGCACGCGGATTTCGGCTCCAACAATGTCCTGACGGACAATGG
CCGCATAACAGCGGTCATTGACTGGAGCGAGGCGATGTTCGGGGATTCCCAATACGAGGTCGCCAACATC
TTCTTCTGGAGGCCGTGGTTGGCTTGTATGGAGCAGCAGACGCGCTACTTCGAGCGGAGGCATCCGGAGC
TTGCAGGATCGCCGCGGCTCCGGGCGTATATGCTCCGCATTGGTCTTGACCAACTCTATCAGAGCTTGGT
TGACGGCAATTTCGATGATGCAGCTTGGGCGCAGGGTCGATGCGACGCAATCGTCCGATCCGGAGCCGGG
ACTGTCGGGCGTACACAAATCGCCCGCAGAAGCGCGGCCGTCTGGACCGATGGCTGTGTAGAAGTACTCG
CCGATAGTGGAAACCGACGCCCCAGCACTCGTCCGAGGGCAAAGGAATAGCACGTGCTACGAGATTTCGA
TTCCACCGCCGCCTTCTATGAAAGGTTGGGCTTCGGAATCGTTTTCCGGGACGCCGGCTGGATGATCCTC
CAGCGCGGGGATCTCATGCTGGAGTTCTTCGCCCACCCCAACTTGTTTATTGCAGCTTATAATGGTTACA
AATAAAGCAATAGCATCACAAATTTCACAAATAAAGCATTTTTTTCACTGCATTCTAGTTGTGGTTTGTC
CAAACTCATCAATGTATCTTATCATGTCTGTATACCGTCGACCTCTAGCTAGAGCTTGGCGTAATCATGG
TCATAGCTGTTTCCTGTGTGAAATTGTTATCCGCTCACAATTCCACACAACATACGAGCCGGAAGCATAA
AGTGTAAAGCCTGGGGTGCCTAATGAGTGAGCTAACTCACATTAATTGCGTTGCGCTCACTGCCCGCTTT
CCAGTCGGGAAACCTGTCGTGCCAGCTGCATTAATGAATCGGCCAACGCGCGGGGAGAGGCGGTTTGCGT
ATTGGGCGCTCTTCCGCTTCCTCGCTCACTGACTCGCTGCGCTCGGTCGTTCGGCTGCGGCGAGCGGTAT
CAGCTCACTCAAAGGCGGTAATACGGTTATCCACAGAATCAGGGGATAACGCAGGAAAGAACATGTGAGC
AAAAGGCCAGCAAAAGGCCAGGAACCGTAAAAAGGCCGCGTTGCTGGCGTTTTTCCATAGGCTCCGCCCC
CCTGACGAGCATCACAAAAATCGACGCTCAAGTCAGAGGTGGCGAAACCCGACAGGACTATAAAGATACC
AGGCGTTTCCCCCTGGAAGCTCCCTCGTGCGCTCTCCTGTTCCGACCCTGCCGCTTACCGGATACCTGTC
CGCCTTTCTCCCTTCGGGAAGCGTGGCGCTTTCTCATAGCTCACGCTGTAGGTATCTCAGTTCGGTGTAG
GTCGTTCGCTCCAAGCTGGGCTGTGTGCACGAACCCCCCGTTCAGCCCGACCGCTGCGCCTTATCCGGTA
ACTATCGTCTTGAGTCCAACCCGGTAAGACACGACTTATCGCCACTGGCAGCAGCCACTGGTAACAGGAT
TAGCAGAGCGAGGTATGTAGGCGGTGCTACAGAGTTCTTGAAGTGGTGGCCTAACTACGGCTACACTAGA
AGAACAGTATTTGGTATCTGCGCTCTGCTGAAGCCAGTTACCTTCGGAAAAAGAGTTGGTAGCTCTTGAT
CCGGCAAACAAACCACCGCTGGTAGCGGTGGTTTTTTTGTTTGCAAGCAGCAGATTACGCGCAGAAAAAA
AGGATCTCAAGAAGATCCTTTGATCTTTTCTACGGGGTCTGACGCTCAGTGGAACGAAAACTCACGTTAA
GGGATTTTGGTCATGAGATTATCAAAAAGGATCTTCACCTAGATCCTTTTAAATTAAAAATGAAGTTTTA
AATCAATCTAAAGTATATATGAGTAAACTTGGTCTGACAGTTACCAATGCTTAATCAGTGAGGCACCTAT
CTCAGCGATCTGTCTATTTCGTTCATCCATAGTTGCCTGACTCCCCGTCGTGTAGATAACTACGATACGG
GAGGGCTTACCATCTGGCCCCAGTGCTGCAATGATACCGCGAGACCCACGCTCACCGGCTCCAGATTTAT
CAGCAATAAACCAGCCAGCCGGAAGGGCCGAGCGCAGAAGTGGTCCTGCAACTTTATCCGCCTCCATCCA
GTCTATTAATTGTTGCCGGGAAGCTAGAGTAAGTAGTTCGCCAGTTAATAGTTTGCGCAACGTTGTTGCC
ATTGCTACAGGCATCGTGGTGTCACGCTCGTCGTTTGGTATGGCTTCATTCAGCTCCGGTTCCCAACGAT
CAAGGCGAGTTACATGATCCCCCATGTTGTGCAAAAAAGCGGTTAGCTCCTTCGGTCCTCCGATCGTTGT
CAGAAGTAAGTTGGCCGCAGTGTTATCACTCATGGTTATGGCAGCACTGCATAATTCTCTTACTGTCATG
CCATCCGTAAGATGCTTTTCTGTGACTGGTGAGTACTCAACCAAGTCATTCTGAGAATAGTGTATGCGGC
GACCGAGTTGCTCTTGCCCGGCGTCAATACGGGATAATACCGCGCCACATAGCAGAACTTTAAAAGTGCT
CATCATTGGAAAACGTTCTTCGGGGCGAAAACTCTCAAGGATCTTACCGCTGTTGAGATCCAGTTCGATG
TAACCCACTCGTGCACCCAACTGATCTTCAGCATCTTTTACTTTCACCAGCGTTTCTGGGTGAGCAAAAA
CAGGAAGGCAAAATGCCGCAAAAAAGGGAATAAGGGCGACACGGAAATGTTGAATACTCATACTCTTCCT
TTTTCAATATTATTGAAGCATTTATCAGGGTTATTGTCTCATGAGCGGATACATATTTGAATGTATTTAG
AAAAATAAACAAATAGGGGTTCCGCGCACATTTCCCCGAAAAGTGCCACCTGACGTCGACGGATCGGGAG
ATCAACTTGTTTATTGCAGCTTATAATGGTTACAAATAAAGCAATAGCATCACAAATTTCACAAATAAAG
CATTTTTTTCACTGCATTCTAGTTGTGGTTTGTCCAAACTCATCAATGTATCTTATCATGTCTGGATCAA
CTGGATAACTCAAGCTAACCAAAATCATCCCAAACTTCCCACCCCATACCCTATTACCACTGCCAATTAC
CTGTGGTTTCATTTACTCTAAACCTGTGATTCCTCTGAATTATTTTCATTTTAAAGAAATTGTATTTGTT
AAATATGTACTACAAACTTAGTAGT
Features (pLannotate 1.2.2; 38 found; start..end, strand, type, name):
    377..634     +  LTR            5' LTR (truncated): truncated 5' long terminal repeat (LTR) from HIV-1
    681..806     +  misc_feature   HIV-1 Ψ: packaging signal of human immunodeficiency virus type 1
    790..1128    +  CDS            HIV-1 gag (fragment): gag protein from human immunodeficiency virus 1; gag
   1303..1536    +  misc_feature   RRE: The Rev response element (RRE) of HIV-1 allows for Rev-dependent mRNA export from the nucleus to the cytoplasm.
   1913..2013    +  CDS            Rev (fragment): human immunodeficiency virus 1 (HIV-1) Rev protein; rev; enhances nuclear export of unspliced and incompletely spliced viral mRNAs
   2063..2180    +  misc_feature   cPPT/CTS: central polypurine tract and central termination sequence of HIV-1
   2245..2619    -  CDS            BleoR: antibiotic-binding protein; Sh ble from Streptoalloteichus hindustanus; confers resistance to bleomycin, phleomycin, and Zeocin™
   2639..2686    -  promoter       EM7 promoter: synthetic bacterial promoter&nbsp
   2713..2991    +  promoter       tight TRE promoter (fragment): Tet-responsive promoter PTight, consisting of seven tet operator sequences followed by the minimal CMV promoter
   3005..3697    +  CDS            TurboRFP: TurboRFP is a basic (constitutively fluorescent) orange fluorescent protein published in 2007, derived from Entacmaea quadricolor. It has low acid sensitivity.
   3713..3806    +  ncRNA          5' miR-30a: sequence upstream of the 71-nt precursor of the human miR-30a microRNA (Zeng et al., 2002) miRNA
   3918..4030    +  ncRNA          3' miR-30a: sequence downstream of the 71-nt precursor of the human miR-30a microRNA (Zeng et al., 2002) miRNA
   4125..4143    -  promoter       T7 promoter: promoter for bacteriophage T7 RNA polymerase
   4156..5367    +  promoter       UbC promoter: human ubiquitin C promoter
   5380..5413    +  protein_bind   loxP511: Cre-mediated recombination occurs in the 8-bp core sequence (GTATACAT). loxP511 sites are compatible with each other, but incompatible with wild-type loxP sites. Cre recombinase
   5420..6127    +  CDS            rtTA3: reverse tetracycline transactivator 3 activates expression from Tet-responsive promoters in the presence of doxycycline
   6128..6161    +  protein_bind   loxP511: Cre-mediated recombination occurs in the 8-bp core sequence (GTATACAT). loxP511 sites are compatible with each other, but incompatible with wild-type loxP sites. Cre recombinase
   6184..6756    +  misc_feature   IRES: internal ribosome entry site (IRES) of the encephalomyocarditis virus (EMCV)
   6765..7361    +  CDS            PuroR: puromycin N-acetyltransferase; pac from Streptomyces alboniger; confers resistance to puromycin
   7377..7965    +  misc_feature   WPRE: woodchuck hepatitis virus posttranscriptional regulatory element
   7982..8170    +  CDS            nef (fragment): NEF_HV1Z2 - Experimental evidence at protein level: Swiss-Prot protein existence level 1. Extracellular Nef protein targets CD4(+) T-lymphocytes for apoptosis by interacting with CXCR4 surface receptors. From Human immunodeficiency virus type 1 group M subtype D (isolate Z2/CDC-Z34) (HIV-1).
   8172..8405    +  LTR            3' LTR (ΔU3): self-inactivating 3' long terminal repeat (LTR) from HIV-1
   8512..8736    +  polyA_signal   bGH poly(A) signal: bovine growth hormone polyadenylation signal
   8740..8761    +  promoter       SV40 promoter (fragment): SV40 enhancer and early promoter
   8782..9210    +  rep_origin     f1 ori (sequence partly withheld): f1 bacteriophage origin of replication; arrow indicates direction of (+) strand synthesis
   9224..9553    +  promoter       SV40 promoter: SV40 enhancer and early promoter
   9602..10631   +  CDS            HygR (fragment): aminoglycoside phosphotransferase from E. coli; aph(4)-Ia; confers resistance to hygromycin
  10641..10766   +  CDS            ble (fragment): BLE_KLEPN - Experimental evidence at protein level: Swiss-Prot protein existence level 1. Binding protein with a strong affinity to the bleomycin family of antibiotics. Binds to CL990; an antimitotic-antibiotic compound. From Klebsiella pneumoniae.
  10761..10882   +  polyA_signal   SV40 poly(A) signal: SV40 polyadenylation signal
  10953..10975   -  protein_bind   lac operator (fragment): The lac repressor binds to the lac operator to inhibit transcription in E. coli. This inhibition can be relieved by adding lactose or isopropyl-β-D-thiogalactopyranoside (IPTG). lac repressor encoded by lacI
  10979..11009   -  promoter       lac promoter: promoter for the E. coli lac operon
  11024..11045   -  protein_bind   CAP binding site: CAP binding activates transcription in the presence of cAMP. E. coli catabolite activator protein
  11058..11150   -  CDS            lacI (fragment): lac repressor; lacI; The lac repressor binds to the lac operator to inhibit transcription in E. coli. This inhibition can be relieved by adding lactose or isopropyl-β-D-thiogalactopyranoside (IPTG).
  11333..11921   -  rep_origin     ori: high-copy-number ColE1/pMB1/pBR322/pUC origin of replication
  12092..12952   -  CDS            AmpR: β-lactamase; bla; confers resistance to ampicillin, carbenicillin, and related antibiotics
  12953..13057   -  promoter       AmpR promoter: bla
  13105..13239   +  polyA_signal   SV40 poly(A) signal: SV40 polyadenylation signal
  13406..329     +  CDS            nef (fragment) (across the origin): NEF_HV1BR - Experimental evidence at protein level: Swiss-Prot protein existence level 1. Extracellular Nef protein targets CD4(+) T-lymphocytes for apoptosis by interacting with CXCR4 surface receptors (PubMed:14990729). From Human immunodeficiency virus type 1 group M subtype B (isolate BRU/LAI) (HIV-1).
