[The description below was written by a language model from this plasmid's Addgene catalogue record and pLannotate feature annotations shown in this document.]
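Description:
pTRIPZ shTREX1 is a doxycycline-inducible lentiviral shRNA vector built on the pTRIPZ RFP+ backbone, about 13.4 kb in total, for knockdown of the DNA exonuclease TREX1. The catalogue purpose says the hairpin targets both the human and mouse genes, although the backbone-modification note calls it a mouse TREX1-specific hairpin and the linked gene entry is mouse Trex1. The plasmid is propagated in E. coli through a high-copy ColE1/pUC-type origin with ampicillin selection. An f1 origin and an EM7-driven bleomycin/Zeocin resistance gene are also annotated. The HIV-1-derived transfer cassette runs from a truncated 5' LTR through the Ψ packaging signal, a gag fragment, RRE and cPPT/CTS to a WPRE and a self-inactivating ΔU3 3' LTR. This lets the genome be packaged with helper functions supplied in trans and integrated into target cells without regenerating an active viral promoter.

The payload is a two-unit Tet-On system. A tight TRE promoter drives TurboRFP, followed by 5' and 3' miR-30a flanking sequences. The shTREX1 hairpin was cloned between these flanks at XhoI and EcoRI, so it is transcribed as part of the RFP message and processed like a natural microRNA. Red fluorescence therefore reports induction of the shRNA. Downstream, the human UbC promoter constitutively expresses rtTA3 (flanked by loxP511 sites), linked by an EMCV IRES to the puromycin resistance gene. This supplies both the doxycycline-dependent transactivator and selection of transduced mammalian cells from one transcript. Outside the LTRs, the table also lists an SV40 promoter with hygromycin and ble fragments, which appear to be backbone remnants. The construct is suited to making stable cell lines with reversible, drug-controlled TREX1 depletion, and the associated publication concerns Trex1 in radiotherapy-induced tumour immunogenicity.
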