Addgene plasmid #127700: pTRIPZ shTREX1
Purpose: Doxycyclin inducible shRNA knockdown of both human and mouse TREX1 gene
Depositing lab: Sandra Demaria. Depositing organization: Cornell University. Publication: DNA exonuclease Trex1 regulates radiotherapy-induced tumour immunogenicity. Vanpouille-Box C, Alard A, Aryankalayil MJ, Sarfraz Y, Diamond JM, Schneider RJ, Inghirami G, Coleman CN, Formenti SC, Demaria S. Nat Commun. 2017 Jun 9;8:15618. doi: 10.1038/ncomms15618. PubMed 28598415.
Backbone
  Vector backbone: pTRIPZ RFP+
  Backbone size w/o insert (bp): 13320
  Total vector size (bp): 13412
  Modifications to backbone: insertion of mouse TREX1 specific shRNA hairpin sequence between XhoI and Eco RI restriction sites
  Vector type: Mammalian Expression, Lentiviral
  Selectable markers: Puromycin
Growth in bacteria
  Bacterial resistance: Ampicillin, 100 μg/mL
  Growth temperature: 37°C
  Growth strain: NEB Stable
  Copy number: Unknown
Gene/Insert
  Gene/Insert name: shTREX1
  gRNA/shRNA sequence: TGCTCAGCATCTGTCAGTGGAG
  Species: H. sapiens (human), M. musculus (mouse)
  GenBank ID: 22040
  Entrez Gene: Trex1 (a.k.a. AU041952)
  Cloning method: Restriction Enzyme; 5′ cloning site XhoI (not destroyed); 3′ cloning site EcoRI (not destroyed)
  Sequencing primers: 5′ cagaaggctcgagaaggtatattgctgttgctgttgacagtgagcg; 3′ ctaaagtagccccttgaattccgaggcagtaggca
Terms and licenses: Academic/Nonprofit Terms; Industry Terms: Not Available to Industry
How to cite: pTRIPZ shTREX1 was a gift from Sandra Demaria (Addgene plasmid # 127700 ; http://n2t.net/addgene:127700 ; RRID:Addgene_127700)
