>Addgene plasmid #127700 | pTRIPZ shTREX1 | depositor partial sequence | sequence record 245589 | TREX1 specific shRNA hairpin sequence
TGCTGTTGACAGTGAGCGCGCTCAGCATCTGTCAGTGGAGTAGTGAAGCCACAGATGTACTCCACTGACA
GATGCTGAGCATGCCTACTGCCTCGGA
